Addgene plasmid #54813: mEos4b-Lifeact-7
Purpose: (Empty Backbone) Localization: Actin, Excitation: 505 / 569, Emission: 516 / 581
Depositing lab: Michael Davidson & Loren Looger. Depositing organization: Florida State University, Tallahassee. Publication: Fixation-resistant photoactivatable fluorescent proteins for CLEM. Paez-Segala MG, Sun MG, Shtengel G, Viswanathan S, Baird MA, Macklin JJ, Patel R, Allen JR, Howe ES, Piszczek G, Hess HF, Davidson MW, Wang Y, Looger LL. Nat Methods. 2015 Jan 12. doi: 10.1038/nmeth.3225. PubMed 25581799.
Backbone
  Vector backbone: mEos4b-Lifeact
  Backbone size w/o insert (bp): 4800
  Vector type: Mammalian Expression
  Selectable markers: Neomycin (select with G418)
  Backbone size (bp): 4800
  Tag / fusion protein: mEos4b-Lifeact (C terminal on backbone)
Growth in bacteria
  Bacterial resistance: Kanamycin, 50 μg/mL
  Growth temperature: 37°C
  Growth strain: DH5alpha
  Copy number: High Copy
Gene/Insert
  Gene/Insert name: Lifeact-mEos4b
  Tag / fusion protein: mEos4b-Lifeact (C terminal on backbone)
Terms and licenses: Academic/Nonprofit Terms; Industry Terms
Depositor comments: . Excitation = 505 / 569; Emission = 516 / 581
How to cite: mEos4b-Lifeact-7 was a gift from Michael Davidson & Loren Looger (Addgene plasmid # 54813 ; http://n2t.net/addgene:54813 ; RRID:Addgene_54813)
