[The description below was written by a language model from this plasmid's Addgene catalogue record and pLannotate feature annotations shown in this document.]
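Description:
mEos4b-Lifeact-7 is a mammalian expression plasmid of about 4.7–4.8 kb, with the layout typical of Clontech-style N1/C1 fluorescent protein vectors, designed to label filamentous actin with the photoconvertible fluorescent protein mEos4b. It replicates in E. coli at high copy from a ColE1/pUC-type origin and also carries an f1 phage origin. A single NeoR/KanR (Tn5 aminoglycoside phosphotransferase) gene serves both hosts. A bacterial bla-type promoter drives it for kanamycin selection, while the SV40 enhancer/early promoter and an HSV TK polyadenylation signal allow G418 selection of stably transfected mammalian cells. Short fragments annotated as ble, bGH poly(A) and SV40 large T antigen appear to be backbone remnants or partial matches rather than functional elements.

The expression cassette consists of the human CMV immediate-early enhancer and promoter, the mEos4b coding sequence and an SV40 polyadenylation signal. The catalogue names the insert as Lifeact-mEos4b. Lifeact is a short actin-binding peptide, and it is not annotated separately in the feature table. The roughly 100 bp gap between the promoter and the start of mEos4b could hold it, which would place the fluorescent protein at the C-terminal end of the fusion, but the record does not confirm this arrangement. The "7" in the name may denote a linker length, though this is not stated either.

mEos4b is a monomeric, fixation-resistant derivative of mEos2 that switches from green to red, with recorded excitation/emission of 505/516 nm before and 569/581 nm after photoconversion. The construct is suited to visualising the actin cytoskeleton in transfected cells, particularly for photoactivation-based super-resolution imaging and correlative light and electron microscopy.
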