Features (pLannotate 1.2.2; 14 found; start..end, strand, type, name):
      1..304     +  enhancer       CMV enhancer: human cytomegalovirus immediate early enhancer
    305..508     +  promoter       CMV promoter: human cytomegalovirus (CMV) immediate early promoter
    615..1298    +  CDS            mEos4b: fixation-resistant truly monomeric green-to-red photoswitchable fluorescent protein (Paez-Segala et al., 2015) derived from mEos2
   1314..1397    +  CDS            large T antigen (fragment): large T antigen from SV40 (simian virus 40)
   1420..1541    +  polyA_signal   SV40 poly(A) signal: SV40 polyadenylation signal
   1575..2003    -  rep_origin     f1 ori (sequence partly withheld): f1 bacteriophage origin of replication; arrow indicates direction of (+) strand synthesis
   2030..2134    +  promoter       AmpR promoter: bla
   2136..2493    +  promoter       SV40 promoter: SV40 enhancer and early promoter
   2528..3322    +  CDS            NeoR/KanR: aminoglycoside phosphotransferase from Tn5; aph(3')-II (or nptII); confers resistance to neomycin, kanamycin, and G418 (Geneticin®)
   3343..3495    +  CDS            ble (fragment): BLE_KLEPN - Experimental evidence at protein level: Swiss-Prot protein existence level 1. Binding protein with a strong affinity to the bleomycin family of antibiotics. Binds to CL990; an antimitotic-antibiotic compound. From Klebsiella pneumoniae.
   3554..3601    +  polyA_signal   HSV TK poly(A) signal: herpes simplex virus thymidine kinase polyadenylation signal (Cole and Stacy, 1985)
   3692..3708    -  polyA_signal   bGH poly(A) signal (fragment): bovine growth hormone polyadenylation signal
   3930..4518    +  rep_origin     ori: high-copy-number ColE1/pMB1/pBR322/pUC origin of replication
   4633..4692    +  enhancer       CMV enhancer (fragment): human cytomegalovirus immediate early enhancer
>Addgene plasmid #54813 | mEos4b-Lifeact-7 | addgene full sequence | sequence record 482896 | Addgene NGS Result
CGTTACATAACTTACGGTAAATGGCCCGCCTGGCTGACCGCCCAACGACCCCCGCCCATTGACGTCAATA
ATGACGTATGTTCCCATAGTAACGCCAATAGGGACTTTCCATTGACGTCAATGGGTGGAGTATTTACGGT
AAACTGCCCACTTGGCAGTACATCAAGTGTATCATATGCCAAGTACGCCCCCTATTGACGTCAATGACGG
TAAATGGCCCGCCTGGCATTATGCCCAGTACATGACCTTATGGGACTTTCCTACTTGGCAGTACATCTAC
GTATTAGTCATCGCTATTACCATGGTGATGCGGTTTTGGCAGTACATCAATGGGCGTGGATAGCGGTTTG
ACTCACGGGGATTTCCAAGTCTCCACCCCATTGACGTCAATGGGAGTTTGTTTTGGCACCAAAATCAACG
GGACTTTCCAAAATGTCGTAACAACTCCGCCCCATTGACGCAAATGGGCGGTAGGCGTGTACGGTGGGAG
GTCTATATAAGCAGAGCTGGTTTAGTGAACCGTCAGATCCGCTAGCGCCACCATGGGCGTGGCCGACTTG
ATCAAGAAGTTCGAGTCCATCTCCAAGGAGGAGGGGGATCCACCGGTCGCCACCATGGTGAGTGCGATTA
AGCCAGACATGAGGATCAAACTCCGTATGGAAGGCAACGTAAACGGGCACCACTTTGTGATCGACGGAGA
TGGTACAGGCAAGCCTTATGAGGGAAAACAGACCATGGATCTTGAAGTCAAAGAGGGCGGACCTCTGCCT
TTTGCCTTTGATATCCTGACCACTGCATTCCATTACGGCAACAGGGTATTCGTGAAATATCCAGACAACA
TACAAGACTATTTTAAGCAGTCGTTTCCTAAGGGGTATTCGTGGGAACGAAGCTTGACTTTCGAAGACGG
GGGCATTTGCAATGCCAGAAACGACATAACAATGGAAGGGGACACTTTCTATAATAAAGTTCGATTTTAT
GGTACCAACTTTCCCGCCAATGGTCCAGTTATGCAGAAGAAGACGCTGAAATGGGAGCCCTCCACTGAGA
AAATGTATGTGCGTGATGGAGTGCTGACGGGTGATATTGAGATGGCTTTGTTGCTTGAAGGAAATGCCCA
TTACCGATGTGACTTCAGAACTACTTACAAAGCTAAGGAGAAGGGTGTCAAGTTACCAGGCGCCCACTTT
GTGGACCACGCCATTGAGATTTTAAGCCATGACAAAGATTACAACAAGGTTAAGCTGTATGAGCATGCTG
TTGCTCATTCTGGATTGCCTGACAATGCCAGACGATAAGCGGCCGCGACTCTAGATCATAATCAGCCATA
CCACATTTGTAGAGGTTTTACTTGCTTTAAAAAACCTCCCACACCTCCCCCTGAACCTGAAACATAAAAT
GAATGCAATTGTTGTTGTTAACTTGTTTATTGCAGCTTATAATGGTTACAAATAAAGCAATAGCATCACA
AATTTCACAAATAAAGCATTTTTTTCACTGCATTCTAGTTGTGGTTTGTCCAAACTCATCAATGTATCTT
AAGGCGTAAATTGTAAGCGTTAATATTTTGTTAAAATTCGCGTTAAATTTTTGTTAAATCAGCTCATTTT
TTAACCAATAGGCCGAAATCGGCAAAATCCCTTATAAATCAAAAGAATAGACCGAGATAGGGT
[37 nt withheld, positions 1674-1710]
AAAGAACGTGGACTCCAACGTCAAAGG
[49 nt withheld, positions 1738-1786]
T
[91 nt withheld, positions 1788-1878]
G
[124 nt withheld, positions 1880-2003]
CAGGTGGCACTTTTCGGGGAAATGTGCGCGGAACCCCTATTTGTTTATTTTTCTAAATACATTCAAATAT
GTATCCGCTCATGAGACAATAACCCTGATAAATGCTTCAATAATATTGAAAAAGGAAGAGTCCTGAGGCG
GAAAGAACCAGCTGTGGAATGTGTGTCAGTTAGGGTGTGGAAAGTCCCCAGGCTCCCCAGCAGGCAGAAG
TATGCAAAGCATGCATCTCAATTAGTCAGCAACCAGGTGTGGAAAGTCCCCAGGCTCCCCAGCAGGCAGA
AGTATGCAAAGCATGCATCTCAATTAGTCAGCAACCATAGTCCCGCCCCTAACTCCGCCCATCCCGCCCC
TAACTCCGCCCAGTTCCGCCCATTCTCCGCCCCATGGCTGACTAATTTTTTTTATTTATGCAGAGGCCGA
GGCCGCCTCGGCCTCTGAGCTATTCCAGAAGTAGTGAGGAGGCTTTTTTGGAGGCCTAGGCTTTTGCAAA
GATCGATCAAGAGACAGGATGAGGATCGTTTCGCATGATTGAACAAGATGGATTGCACGCAGGTTCTCCG
GCCGCTTGGGTGGAGAGGCTATTCGGCTATGACTGGGCACAACAGACAATCGGCTGCTCTGATGCCGCCG
TGTTCCGGCTGTCAGCGCAGGGGCGCCCGGTTCTTTTTGTCAAGACCGACCTGTCCGGTGCCCTGAATGA
ACTGCAAGACGAGGCAGCGCGGCTATCGTGGCTGGCCACGACGGGCGTTCCTTGCGCAGCTGTGCTCGAC
GTTGTCACTGAAGCGGGAAGGGACTGGCTGCTATTGGGCGAAGTGCCGGGGCAGGATCTCCTGTCATCTC
ACCTTGCTCCTGCCGAGAAAGTATCCATCATGGCTGATGCAATGCGGCGGCTGCATACGCTTGATCCGGC
TACCTGCCCATTCGACCACCAAGCGAAACATCGCATCGAGCGAGCACGTACTCGGATGGAAGCCGGTCTT
GTCGATCAGGATGATCTGGACGAAGAGCATCAGGGGCTCGCGCCAGCCGAACTGTTCGCCAGGCTCAAGG
CGAGCATGCCCGACGGCGAGGATCTCGTCGTGACCCATGGCGATGCCTGCTTGCCGAATATCATGGTGGA
AAATGGCCGCTTTTCTGGATTCATCGACTGTGGCCGGCTGGGTGTGGCGGACCGCTATCAGGACATAGCG
TTGGCTACCCGTGATATTGCTGAAGAGCTTGGCGGCGAATGGGCTGACCGCTTCCTCGTGCTTTACGGTA
TCGCCGCTCCCGATTCGCAGCGCATCGCCTTCTATCGCCTTCTTGACGAGTTCTTCTGAGCGGGACTCTG
GGGTTCGAAATGACCGACCAAGCGACGCCCAACCTGCCATCACGAGATTTCGATTCCACCGCCGCCTTCT
ATGAAAGGTTGGGCTTCGGAATCGTTTTCCGGGACGCCGGCTGGATGATCCTCCAGCGCGGGGATCTCAT
GCTGGAGTTCTTCGCCCACCCTAGGGGGAGGCTAACTGAAACACGGAAGGAGACAATACCGGAAGGAACC
CGCGCTATGACGGCAATAAAAAGACAGAATAAAACGCACGGTGTTGGGTCGTTTGTTCATAAACGCGGGG
TTCGGTCCCAGGGCTGGCACTCTGTCGATACCCCACCGAGACCCCATTGGGGCCAATACGCCCGCGTTTC
TTCCTTTTCCCCACCCCACCCCCCAAGTTCGGGTGAAGGCCCAGGGCTCGCAGCCAACGTCGGGGCGGCA
GGCCCTGCCATAGCCTCAGGTTACTCATATATACTTTAGATTGATTTAAAACTTCATTTTTAATTTAAAA
GGATCTAGGTGAAGATCCTTTTTGATAATCTCATGACCAAAATCCCTTAACGTGAGTTTTCGTTCCACTG
AGCGTCAGACCCCGTAGAAAAGATCAAAGGATCTTCTTGAGATCCTTTTTTTCTGCGCGTAATCTGCTGC
TTGCAAACAAAAAAACCACCGCTACCAGCGGTGGTTTGTTTGCCGGATCAAGAGCTACCAACTCTTTTTC
CGAAGGTAACTGGCTTCAGCAGAGCGCAGATACCAAATACTGTTCTTCTAGTGTAGCCGTAGTTAGGCCA
CCACTTCAAGAACTCTGTAGCACCGCCTACATACCTCGCTCTGCTAATCCTGTTACCAGTGGCTGCTGCC
AGTGGCGATAAGTCGTGTCTTACCGGGTTGGACTCAAGACGATAGTTACCGGATAAGGCGCAGCGGTCGG
GCTGAACGGGGGGTTCGTGCACACAGCCCAGCTTGGAGCGAACGACCTACACCGAACTGAGATACCTACA
GCGTGAGCTATGAGAAAGCGCCACGCTTCCCGAAGGGAGAAAGGCGGACAGGTATCCGGTAAGCGGCAGG
GTCGGAACAGGAGAGCGCACGAGGGAGCTTCCAGGGGGAAACGCCTGGTATCTTTATAGTCCTGTCGGGT
TTCGCCACCTCTGACTTGAGCGTCGATTTTTGTGATGCTCGTCAGGGGGGCGGAGCCTATGGAAAAACGC
CAGCAACGCGGCCTTTTTACGGTTCCTGGCCTTTTGCTGGCCTTTTGCTCACATGTTCTTTCCTGCGTTA
TCCCCTGATTCTGTGGATAACCGTATTACCGCCATGCATTAGTTATTAATAGTAATCAATTACGGGGTCA
TTAGTTCATAGCCCATATATGGAGTTCCG
