>Addgene plasmid #54813 | mEos4b-Lifeact-7 | depositor partial sequence | sequence record 85209 | insert sequence
GACTTTCCAAAATGTCGTAACAACTCCGCCCCATTGACGCAAATGGGCGGTAGGCGTGTACGGTGGGAGG
TCTATATAAGCAGAGCTGGTTTAGTGAACCGTCAGATCCGCTAGCGCCACCATGGGCGTGGCCGACTTGA
TCAAGAAGTTCGAGTCCATCTCCAAGGAGGAGGGGGATCCACCGGTCGCCACCATGGTGAGTGCGATTAA
GCCAGACATGAGGATCAAACTCCGTATGGAAGGCAACGTAAACGGGCACCACTTTGTGATCGACGGAGAT
GGTACAGGCAAGCCTTATGAGGGAAAACAGACCATGGATCTTGAAGTCAAAGAGGGCGGACCTCTGCCTT
TTGCCTTTGATATCCTGACCACTGCATTCCATTACGGCAACAGGGTATTCGTGAAATATCCAGACAACAT
ACAAGACTATTTTAAGCAGTCGTTTCCTAAGGGGTATTCGTGGGAACGAAGCTTGACTTTCGAAGACGGG
GGCATTTGCAATGCCAGAAACGACATAACAATGGAAGGGGACACTTTCTATAATAAAGTTCGATTTTATG
GTACCAACTTTCCCGCCAATGGTCCAGTTATGCAGAAGAAGACGCTGAAATGGGAGCCCTCCACTGAGAA
AATGTATGTGCGTGATGGAGTGCTGACGGGTGATATTGAGATGGCTTTGTTGCTTGAAGGAAATGCCCAT
TACCGATGTGACTTCAGAACTACTTACAAAGCTAAGGAGAAGGGTGTCAAGTTACCAGGCGCCCACTTTG
TGGACCACGCCATTGAGATTTTAAGCCATGACAAAGATTACAACAAGGTTAAGCTGTATGAGCATGCTGT
TGCTCATTCTGGATTGCCTGACAATGCCAGACGATAAGCGGCCGCGACTCTAGATCATAATCAGCCATAC
CACATTTGTAGAGGTTTTACTTGCTTTAAAAAACCTCCCACACCTCCCCCTGAACCTGAAACATAAAATG
AATGCAATTGTTGT
