>Addgene plasmid #54813 | mEos4b-Lifeact-7 | addgene partial sequence | sequence record 90821 | CMV-F 5'-CGCAAATGGGCGGTAGGCGTG-3'
AGTGAACCGTCAGATCCGCTAGCGCCACCATGGGCGTGGCCGACTTGATCAAGAAGTTCGAGTCCATCTC
CAAGGAGGAGGGGGATCCACCGGTCGCCACCATGGTGAGTGCGATTAAGCCAGACATGAGGATCAAACTC
CGTATGGAAGGCAACGTAAACGGGCACCACTTTGTGATCGACGGAGATGGTACAGGCAAGCCTTATGAGG
GAAAACAGACCATGGATCTTGAAGTCAAAGAGGGCGGACCTCTGCCTTTTGCCTTTGATATCCTGACCAC
TGCATTCCATTACGGCAACAGGGTATTCGTGAAATATCCAGACAACATACAAGACTATTTTAAGCAGTCG
TTTCCTAAGGGGTATTCGTGGGAACGAAGCTTGACTTTCGAAGACGGGGGCATTTGCAATGCCAGAAACG
ACATAACAATGGAAGGGGACACTTTCTATAATAAAGTTCGATTTTATGGTACCAACTTTCCCGCCAATGG
TCCAGTTATGCAGAAGAAGACGCTGAAATGGGAGCCCTCCACTGAGAAAATGTATGTGCGTGATGGAGTG
CTGACGGGTGATATTGAGATGGCTTTGTTGCTTGAAGGAAATGCCCATTACCGATGTGACTTCAGAACTA
CTTACAAAGCTAAGGAGAAGGGTGTCAAGTTACCAGGCGCCCACTTTGTGGACCACGCCATTGAGATTTT
AAGCCATGACAAAGATTACAACAAGGTTAAGCTGTATGAGCATGCTGTTGCTCATTCTGGATTGCCTGAC
AATGCCAGAC
